>Addgene plasmid #214555 | AiP1852 - pAAV-AiE2531m-minBG-SYFP2-WPRE-BGHpA | addgene full sequence | sequence record 432570 | Addgene NGS Result
AACTGGAACAACACTCAACTCTATCTCGGGCTATTCTTTTGATTTATAAGGGATTTTGCCGATTTCGGTC
TATTGGTTAAAAAATGAGCTGATTTAACAAAAATTTAACGCGAATTTTAACAAAATATTAACGTTTACAA
TTTTATGGTGCACTCTCAGTACAATCTGCTCTGATGCCGCATAGTTAAGCCAGCCCCGACACCCGCCAAC
ACCCGCTGACGCGCCCTGACGGGCTTGTCTGCTCCCGGCATCCGCTTACAGACAAGCTGTGACCGTCTCC
GGGAGCTGCATGTGTCAGAGGTTTTCACCGTCATCACCGAAACGCGCGAGACGAAAGGGCCTCGTGATAC
GCCTATTTTTATAGGTTAATGTCATGATAATAATGGTTTCTTAGACGTCAGGTGGCACTTTTCGGGGAAA
TGTGCGCGGAACCCCTATTTGTTTATTTTTCTAAATACATTCAAATATGTATCCGCTCATGAGACAATAA
CCCTGATAAATGCTTCAATAATATTGAAAAAGGAAGAGTATGAGTATTCAACATTTCCGTGTCGCCCTTA
TTCCCTTTTTTGCGGCATTTTGCCTTCCTGTTTTTGCTCACCCAGAAACGCTGGTGAAAGTAAAAGATGC
TGAAGATCAGTTGGGTGCACGAGTGGGTTACATCGAACTGGATCTCAACAGCGGTAAGATCCTTGAGAGT
TTTCGCCCCGAAGAACGTTTTCCAATGATGAGCACTTTTAAAGTTCTGCTATGTGGCGCGGTATTATCCC
GTATTGACGCCGGGCAAGAGCAACTCGGTCGCCGCATACACTATTCTCAGAATGACTTGGTTGAGTACTC
ACCAGTCACAGAAAAGCATCTTACGGATGGCATGACAGTAAGAGAATTATGCAGTGCTGCCATAACCATG
AGTGATAACACTGCGGCCAACTTACTTCTGACAACGATCGGAGGACCGAAGGAGCTAACCGCTTTTTTGC
ACAACATGGGGGATCATGTAACTCGCCTTGATCGTTGGGAACCGGAGCTGAATGAAGCCATACCAAACGA
CGAGCGTGACACCACGATGCCTGTAGCAATGGCAACAACGTTGCGCAAACTATTAACTGGCGAACTACTT
ACTCTAGCTTCCCGGCAACAATTAATAGACTGGATGGAGGCGGATAAAGTTGCAGGACCACTTCTGCGCT
CGGCCCTTCCGGCTGGCTGGTTTATTGCTGATAAATCTGGAGCCGGTGAGCGTGGGTCTCGCGGTATCAT
TGCAGCACTGGGGCCAGATGGTAAGCCCTCCCGTATCGTAGTTATCTACACGACGGGGAGTCAGGCAACT
ATGGATGAACGAAATAGACAGATCGCTGAGATAGGTGCCTCACTGATTAAGCATTGGTAACTGTCAGACC
AAGTTTACTCATATATACTTTAGATTGATTTAAAACTTCATTTTTAATTTAAAAGGATCTAGGTGAAGAT
CCTTTTTGATAATCTCATGACCAAAATCCCTTAACGTGAGTTTTCGTTCCACTGAGCGTCAGACCCCGTA
GAAAAGATCAAAGGATCTTCTTGAGATCCTTTTTTTCTGCGCGTAATCTGCTGCTTGCAAACAAAAAAAC
CACCGCTACCAGCGGTGGTTTGTTTGCCGGATCAAGAGCTACCAACTCTTTTTCCGAAGGTAACTGGCTT
CAGCAGAGCGCAGATACCAAATACTGTTCTTCTAGTGTAGCCGTAGTTAGGCCACCACTTCAAGAACTCT
GTAGCACCGCCTACATACCTCGCTCTGCTAATCCTGTTACCAGTGGCTGCTGCCAGTGGCGATAAGTCGT
GTCTTACCGGGTTGGACTCAAGACGATAGTTACCGGATAAGGCGCAGCGGTCGGGCTGAACGGGGGGTTC
GTGCACACAGCCCAGCTTGGAGCGAACGACCTACACCGAACTGAGATACCTACAGCGTGAGCTATGAGAA
AGCGCCACGCTTCCCGAAGGGAGAAAGGCGGACAGGTATCCGGTAAGCGGCAGGGTCGGAACAGGAGAGC
GCACGAGGGAGCTTCCAGGGGGAAACGCCTGGTATCTTTATAGTCCTGTCGGGTTTCGCCACCTCTGACT
TGAGCGTCGATTTTTGTGATGCTCGTCAGGGGGGCGGAGCCTATGGAAAAACGCCAGCAACGCGGCCTTT
TTACGGTTCCTGGCCTTTTGCTGGCCTTTTGCTCACATGTCCTGCAGGCAGCTGCGCGCTCGCTCGCTCA
CTGAGGCCGCCCGGGCGTCGGGCGACCTTTGGTCGCCCGGCCTCAGTGAGCGAGCGAGCGCGCAGAGAGG
GAGTGGCCAACTCCATCACTAGGGGTTCCTGCGGCCGCACGCGTTGTAAGAGTAATAATCGATGAGAGTA
TAATAAAACACAATCTCAGACACTGATCCAGTGGCAGCTATTTTAAGGCAGCGATTATAGCAAAATGAGA
CACTGATTTATAACACATTGTTCCTTCTGGCCCCAGGGCAAATTGCATGGTTTGCCCCAGAGGAGACTTA
AGTGCGTCGCTGAGAAAAGAACTTGCTTCGATTGTGGCTTTAGAACAATCCAGTGGGCATTGTCTCCATG
TGCGTGCTAACAGAGAATGCAGGCTTCTATTGCAAAGTAATTATCTCTTAAAGTTATTGATGTCTTTCTG
GTAGCTGCCCAAGTGCATTGAAAGAATCACACAGCTATTAGCACAGTTCAATATAAAAGTCCTCCCACTG
AAGACAGCTTTATTGATATCGCACATCCCAAACTGAAATCAGAATTCCAGTCAGAAGCCACCAGAAGCTT
GGCTTGGCAGGAGCACTTTGTGACTCAGTATCTAACGCTATCTTGTTGTATTTAACCCTGTAGCACATAG
CCGGAGCTCGGGCTGGGCATAAAAGTCAGGGCAGAGCCATCTATTGCTTACATTTGCTTCTGGGATCCAG
ATCTTTCGAAGCTAGCGCTACCGGTCGCCACCATGGTGAGCAAGGGCGAGGAGCTGTTCACCGGGGTGGT
GCCCATCCTGGTCGAGCTGGACGGCGACGTAAACGGCCACAAGTTCAGCGTGTCCGGCGAGGGCGAGGGC
GATGCCACCTACGGCAAGCTGACCCTGAAGCTGATCTGCACCACCGGCAAGCTGCCCGTGCCCTGGCCCA
CCCTCGTGACCACCCTGGGCTACGGCGTGCAGTGCTTCGCCCGCTACCCCGACCACATGAAGCAGCACGA
CTTCTTCAAGTCCGCCATGCCCGAAGGCTACGTCCAGGAGCGCACCATCTTCTTCAAGGACGACGGCAAC
TACAAGACCCGCGCCGAGGTGAAGTTCGAGGGCGACACCCTGGTGAACCGCATCGAGCTGAAGGGCATCG
ACTTCAAGGAGGACGGCAACATCCTGGGGCACAAGCTGGAGTACAACTACAACAGCCACAACGTCTATAT
CACCGCCGACAAGCAGAAGAACGGCATCAAGGCCAACTTCAAGATCCGCCACAACATCGAGGACGGCGGC
GTGCAGCTCGCCGACCACTACCAGCAGAACACCCCCATCGGCGACGGCCCCGTGCTGCTGCCCGACAACC
ACTACCTGAGCTACCAGTCCAAGCTGAGCAAAGACCCCAACGAGAAGCGCGATCACATGGTCCTGCTGGA
GTTCGTGACCGCCGCCGGGATCACTCTCGGCATGGACGAGCTGTACAAGTAAGTCGACGGCGCGCCGCGG
CCGCGAATTCGATATCATAATCAACCTCTGGATTACAAAATTTGTGAAAGATTGACTGGTATTCTTAACT
ATGTTGCTCCTTTTACGCTATGTGGATACGCTGCTTTAATGCCTTTGTATCATGCTATTGCTTCCCGTAT
GGCTTTCATTTTCTCCTCCTTGTATAAATCCTGGTTAGTTCTTGCCACGGCGGAACTCATCGCCGCCTGC
CTTGCCCGCTGCTGGACAGGGGCTCGGCTGTTGGGCACTGACAATTCCGTGGCTCGAGAGATCTTCGACT
GTGCCTTCTAGTTGCCAGCCATCTGTTGTTTGCCCCTCCCCCGTGCCTTCCTTGACCCTGGAAGGTGCCA
CTCCCACTGTCCTTTCCTAATAAAATGAGGAAATTGCATCGCATTGTCTGAGTAGGTGTCATTCTATTCT
GGGGGGTGGGGTGGGGCAGGACAGCAAGGGGGAGGATTGGGAAGACAATAGCAGGCATGAGATCTCACGT
GCGGACCGAGCGGCCGCAGGAACCCCTAGTGATGGAGTTGGCCACTCCCTCTCTGCGCGCTCGCTCGCTC
ACTGAGGCCGGGCGACCAAAGGTCGCCCGACGCCCGGGCTTTGCCCGGGCGGCCTCAGTGAGCGAGCGAG
CGCGCAGCTGCCTGCAGGGGCGCCTGATGCGGTATTTTCTCCTTACGCATCTGTGCGGTATTTCACACCG
CATA
[95 nt withheld, positions 4415-4509]
T
[46 nt withheld, positions 4511-4556]
C
[141 nt withheld, positions 4558-4698]
CCTTTGACGTTGGAGTCCACGTTCTTTAATAGTGGACTCTTGTTCCA
Features (pLannotate 1.2.2; 14 found; start..end, strand, type, name):
    144..193     -  misc_feature   bom (fragment): basis of mobility region from pBR322
    295..330     -  CDS            rop (fragment): Rop protein, which maintains plasmids at low copy number; rop
    425..529     +  promoter       AmpR promoter: bla
    530..1390    +  CDS            AmpR: β-lactamase; bla; confers resistance to ampicillin, carbenicillin, and related antibiotics
   1561..2149    +  rep_origin     ori: high-copy-number ColE1/pMB1/pBR322/pUC origin of replication
   2222..2249    +  repeat_region  AAV2 ITR (fragment): inverted terminal repeat of adeno-associated virus serotype 2 inverted
   2278..2305    +  repeat_region  AAV2 ITR (fragment): inverted terminal repeat of adeno-associated virus serotype 2 inverted
   2973..3689    +  CDS            SYFP2: SYFP2 is a basic (constitutively fluorescent) yellow fluorescent protein published in 2006, derived from Aequorea victoria. It is reported to be a very rapidly-maturing monomer with moderate acid sensitivity.
   3729..3886    +  misc_feature   WPRE (fragment): woodchuck hepatitis virus posttranscriptional regulatory element
   3892..3972    +  misc_feature   WPRE (fragment): woodchuck hepatitis virus posttranscriptional regulatory element
   3989..4100    +  polyA_signal   bGH poly(A) signal: bovine growth hormone polyadenylation signal
   4218..4358    +  repeat_region  AAV2 ITR: inverted terminal repeat of adeno-associated virus serotype 2 inverted
   4363..4414    -  misc_feature   bom (fragment): basis of mobility region from pBR322
   4433..143     +  rep_origin     f1 ori (across the origin) (sequence partly withheld): f1 bacteriophage origin of replication; arrow indicates direction of (+) strand synthesis
