[The description below was written by a language model from this plasmid's Addgene catalogue record and pLannotate feature annotations shown in this document.]
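Description:
AiP1852 - pAAV-AiE2531m-minBG-SYFP2-WPRE-BGHpA is an AAV transfer plasmid built on a pAAV2 backbone, intended for packaging into recombinant adeno-associated virus and delivery to brain tissue. In bacteria it is maintained through a high-copy ColE1/pUC-type origin and selected with ampicillin via the β-lactamase gene and its native promoter. An f1 phage origin and small remnants of the pBR322 bom and rop regions are also annotated in the backbone. The expression cassette is flanked by AAV2 inverted terminal repeats, which are the cis elements needed for replication and encapsidation of the vector genome. The automated annotation detects the upstream repeat only as two short fragments, whereas the downstream repeat is called as a full feature.

Between the ITRs, the candidate enhancer AiE2531m sits upstream of a minimal beta-globin promoter (minBG). A minimal promoter of this kind has little activity alone, so transcription depends on the adjacent enhancer, which is designed to restrict expression to particular brain cell populations. Neither the enhancer nor minBG is picked up in the feature table, but the unannotated stretch between the upstream ITR and the reporter is where they would lie. The record does not state which cell types the enhancer targets. The reporter is SYFP2, a rapidly maturing monomeric yellow fluorescent protein derived from Aequorea victoria. It is followed by a WPRE (annotated as two fragments, possibly a shortened version) to enhance transcript stability and expression, and by the bovine growth hormone polyadenylation signal. The construct belongs to a collection of enhancer AAVs for genetic access to cortical cell types, and it serves to label enhancer-defined cells fluorescently and to evaluate enhancer specificity.
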