Addgene plasmid #214555: AiP1852 - pAAV-AiE2531m-minBG-SYFP2-WPRE-BGHpA
Purpose: AiE2531m is an enhancer sequence, designed to drive AAV-mediated transgene expression in specific populations of brain cells
Depositing lab: Allen Institute for Brain Science & Bosiljka Tasic. Depositing organization: Allen Institute. Publication: A suite of enhancer AAVs and transgenic mouse lines for genetic access to cortical cell types. Ben-Simon Y, Hooper M, Narayan S, Daigle TL, Dwivedi D, Way SW, Oster A, Stafford DA, Mich JK, Taormina MJ, Martinez RA, Opitz-Araya X, Roth JR, Alexander JR, Allen S, Amster A, Arbuckle J, Ayala A, Baker PM, Bakken TE, Barcelli T, Barta S, Bendrick J, Bertagnolli D, Bielstein C, Bishwakarma P, Bowlus J, Boyer G, Brouner K, Casian B, Casper T, Chakka AB, Chakrabarty R, Chance RK, Chavan S, Clark M, Colbert K, Collman F, Daniel S, Departee M, DiValentin P, Donadio N, Dotson N, Egdorf T, Fliss T, Gabitto M, Garcia J, Gary A, Gasperini M, Gloe J, Goldy J, Gore BB, Graybuck L, Greisman N, Haeseleer F, Halterman C, Haradon Z, Hastings SD, Helback O, Ho W, Hockemeyer D, Huang C, Huff S, Hunker A, Johansen N, Jones D, Juneau Z, Kalmbach B, Kannan M, Khem S, Kussick E, Kutsal R, Larsen R, Lee C, Lee AY, Leibly M, Lenz GH, Li S, Liang E, Lusk N, Madigan Z, Malloy J, Malone J, McCue R, Melchor J, Mollenkopf T, Moosman S, Morin E, Newman D, Ng L, Ngo K, Omstead V, Otto S, Oyama A, Pena N, Pham T, Phillips E, Pom CA, Potekhina L, Ransford S, Ray PL, Rette D, Reynoldson C, Rimorin C, Rocha D, Ruiz A, Sanchez REA, Sawyer L, Sedeno-Cortes A, Sevigny JP, Shapovalova N, Shepard N, Shulga L, Sigler AR, Siverts L, Soliman S, Somasundaram S, Staats B, Stewart K, Szelenyi E, Tieu M, Trader C, Tran A, van Velthoven CTJ, Walker M, Wang Y, Weed N, Wirthlin M, Wood T, Wynalda B, Yao Z, Zhou T, Ariza J, Dee N, Reding M, Ronellenfitch K, Mufti S, Sunkin SM, Smith KA, Esposito L, Waters J, Thyagarajan B, Yao S, Lein ES, Zeng H, Levi BP, Ngai J, Ting JT, Tasic B. Cell. 2025 May 16:S0092-8674(25)00513-6. doi: 10.1016/j.cell.2025.05.002. PubMed 40403729.
Backbone
  Vector backbone: pAAV2
  Vector type: AAV
Growth in bacteria
  Bacterial resistance: Ampicillin, 100 μg/mL
  Growth temperature: 37°C
  Growth strain: NEB Stable
  Copy number: High Copy
Gene/Insert
  Gene/Insert name: SYFP2
  Species: Synthetic
  Promoter: minBG
  Cloning method: Gibson Cloning
Terms and licenses: Academic/Nonprofit Terms; Industry Terms: Not Available to Industry
Depositor comments: 5' Cloning Site: SgrAI (destroyed), 3' Cloning Site: SgrAI (destroyed). Please visit https://doi.org/10.1101/2024.06.10.597244 for bioRxiv preprint.
How to cite: AiP1852 - pAAV-AiE2531m-minBG-SYFP2-WPRE-BGHpA was a gift from Allen Institute for Brain Science & Bosiljka Tasic (Addgene plasmid # 214555 ; http://n2t.net/addgene:214555 ; RRID:Addgene_214555)
